>Addgene plasmid #230461 | AiP13589 - pAAV-AiE0512h_3xC1-minBG-SYFP2-WPRE3-BGHpA (Alias: CN3589) | addgene full sequence | sequence record 470948 | Addgene NGS Result
CCTGCAGGCAGCTGCGCGCTCGCTCGCTCACTGAGGCCGCCCGGGCGTCGGGCGACCTTTGGTCGCCCGG
CCTCAGTGAGCGAGCGAGCGCGCAGAGAGGGAGTGGCCAACTCCATCACTAGGGGTTCCTGCGGCCGCAC
GCGTTGGAAAATACATCACCTTCTTTAATCAAGATATCATGAAAGAAACACAGTGGTTTCCATTCAGATT
AATTTATTCTCCAGATGTCCTGATAGAGTGATTCAGCTGTGATAAAACGGTGGAGTCAGGTTTAGTTCTC
CTCTTCGCGAGCTAGTTCTCACACAATGAGTTGAATACAGTTCTCAGAATGGAAAATACATCACCTTCTT
TAATCAAGATATCATGAAAGAAACACAGTGGTTTCCATTCAGATTAATTTATTCTCCAGATGTCCTGATA
GAGTGATTCAGCTGTGATAAAACGGTGGAGTCAGGTTTAGTTCTCCTCTTCGCGAGCTAGTTCTCACACA
ATGAGTTGAATACAGTTCTCAGAATGGAAAATACATCACCTTCTTTAATCAAGATATCATGAAAGAAACA
CAGTGGTTTCCATTCAGATTAATTTATTCTCCAGATGTCCTGATAGAGTGATTCAGCTGTGATAAAACGG
TGGAGTCAGGTTTAGTTCTCCTCTTCGCGAGCTAGTTCTCACACAATGAGTTGAATACAGTTCTCAGAAG
AGCTCGGGCTGGGCATAAAAGTCAGGGCAGAGCCATCTATTGCTTACATTTGCTTCTGGGATCCAGATCT
TTCGAAGCTAGCGCTACCGGTCGCCACCATGGTGAGCAAGGGCGAGGAGCTGTTCACCGGGGTGGTGCCC
ATCCTGGTCGAGCTGGACGGCGACGTAAACGGCCACAAGTTCAGCGTGTCCGGCGAGGGCGAGGGCGATG
CCACCTACGGCAAGCTGACCCTGAAGCTGATCTGCACCACCGGCAAGCTGCCCGTGCCCTGGCCCACCCT
CGTGACCACCCTGGGCTACGGCGTGCAGTGCTTCGCCCGCTACCCCGACCACATGAAGCAGCACGACTTC
TTCAAGTCCGCCATGCCCGAAGGCTACGTCCAGGAGCGCACCATCTTCTTCAAGGACGACGGCAACTACA
AGACCCGCGCCGAGGTGAAGTTCGAGGGCGACACCCTGGTGAACCGCATCGAGCTGAAGGGCATCGACTT
CAAGGAGGACGGCAACATCCTGGGGCACAAGCTGGAGTACAACTACAACAGCCACAACGTCTATATCACC
GCCGACAAGCAGAAGAACGGCATCAAGGCCAACTTCAAGATCCGCCACAACATCGAGGACGGCGGCGTGC
AGCTCGCCGACCACTACCAGCAGAACACCCCCATCGGCGACGGCCCCGTGCTGCTGCCCGACAACCACTA
CCTGAGCTACCAGTCCAAGCTGAGCAAAGACCCCAACGAGAAGCGCGATCACATGGTCCTGCTGGAGTTC
GTGACCGCCGCCGGGATCACTCTCGGCATGGACGAGCTGTACAAGTAAGTCGACGGCGCGCCGCGGCCGC
GAATTCGATATCATAATCAACCTCTGGATTACAAAATTTGTGAAAGATTGACTGGTATTCTTAACTATGT
TGCTCCTTTTACGCTATGTGGATACGCTGCTTTAATGCCTTTGTATCATGCTATTGCTTCCCGTATGGCT
TTCATTTTCTCCTCCTTGTATAAATCCTGGTTAGTTCTTGCCACGGCGGAACTCATCGCCGCCTGCCTTG
CCCGCTGCTGGACAGGGGCTCGGCTGTTGGGCACTGACAATTCCGTGGCTCGAGAGATCTTCGACTGTGC
CTTCTAGTTGCCAGCCATCTGTTGTTTGCCCCTCCCCCGTGCCTTCCTTGACCCTGGAAGGTGCCACTCC
CACTGTCCTTTCCTAATAAAATGAGGAAATTGCATCGCATTGTCTGAGTAGGTGTCATTCTATTCTGGGG
GGTGGGGTGGGGCAGGACAGCAAGGGGGAGGATTGGGAAGACAATAGCAGGCATGAGATCTCACGTGCGG
ACCGAGCGGCCGCAGGAACCCCTAGTGATGGAGTTGGCCACTCCCTCTCTGCGCGCTCGCTCGCTCACTG
AGGCCGGGCGACCAAAGGTCGCCCGACGCCCGGGCTTTGCCCGGGCGGCCTCAGTGAGCGAGCGAGCGCG
CAGCTGCCTGCAGGGGCGCCTGATGCGGTATTTTCTCCTTACGCATCTGTGCGGTATTTCACACCGCATA
[95 nt withheld, positions 2241-2335]
T
[46 nt withheld, positions 2337-2382]
C
[141 nt withheld, positions 2384-2524]
CCTTTGACGTTGGAGTCCACGTTCTTT
[37 nt withheld, positions 2552-2588]
ACTCTATCTCGGGCTATTCTTTTGATTTATAAGGGATTTTGCCGATTTCGGTCTATTGGTTAAAAAATGA
GCTGATTTAACAAAAATTTAACGCGAATTTTAACAAAATATTAACGTTTACAATTTTATGGTGCACTCTC
AGTACAATCTGCTCTGATGCCGCATAGTTAAGCCAGCCCCGACACCCGCCAACACCCGCTGACGCGCCCT
GACGGGCTTGTCTGCTCCCGGCATCCGCTTACAGACAAGCTGTGACCGTCTCCGGGAGCTGCATGTGTCA
GAGGTTTTCACCGTCATCACCGAAACGCGCGAGACGAAAGGGCCTCGTGATACGCCTATTTTTATAGGTT
AATGTCATGATAATAATGGTTTCTTAGACGTCAGGTGGCACTTTTCGGGGAAATGTGCGCGGAACCCCTA
TTTGTTTATTTTTCTAAATACATTCAAATATGTATCCGCTCATGAGACAATAACCCTGATAAATGCTTCA
ATAATATTGAAAAAGGAAGAGTATGAGTATTCAACATTTCCGTGTCGCCCTTATTCCCTTTTTTGCGGCA
TTTTGCCTTCCTGTTTTTGCTCACCCAGAAACGCTGGTGAAAGTAAAAGATGCTGAAGATCAGTTGGGTG
CACGAGTGGGTTACATCGAACTGGATCTCAACAGCGGTAAGATCCTTGAGAGTTTTCGCCCCGAAGAACG
TTTTCCAATGATGAGCACTTTTAAAGTTCTGCTATGTGGCGCGGTATTATCCCGTATTGACGCCGGGCAA
GAGCAACTCGGTCGCCGCATACACTATTCTCAGAATGACTTGGTTGAGTACTCACCAGTCACAGAAAAGC
ATCTTACGGATGGCATGACAGTAAGAGAATTATGCAGTGCTGCCATAACCATGAGTGATAACACTGCGGC
CAACTTACTTCTGACAACGATCGGAGGACCGAAGGAGCTAACCGCTTTTTTGCACAACATGGGGGATCAT
GTAACTCGCCTTGATCGTTGGGAACCGGAGCTGAATGAAGCCATACCAAACGACGAGCGTGACACCACGA
TGCCTGTAGCAATGGCAACAACGTTGCGCAAACTATTAACTGGCGAACTACTTACTCTAGCTTCCCGGCA
ACAATTAATAGACTGGATGGAGGCGGATAAAGTTGCAGGACCACTTCTGCGCTCGGCCCTTCCGGCTGGC
TGGTTTATTGCTGATAAATCTGGAGCCGGTGAGCGTGGGTCTCGCGGTATCATTGCAGCACTGGGGCCAG
ATGGTAAGCCCTCCCGTATCGTAGTTATCTACACGACGGGGAGTCAGGCAACTATGGATGAACGAAATAG
ACAGATCGCTGAGATAGGTGCCTCACTGATTAAGCATTGGTAACTGTCAGACCAAGTTTACTCATATATA
CTTTAGATTGATTTAAAACTTCATTTTTAATTTAAAAGGATCTAGGTGAAGATCCTTTTTGATAATCTCA
TGACCAAAATCCCTTAACGTGAGTTTTCGTTCCACTGAGCGTCAGACCCCGTAGAAAAGATCAAAGGATC
TTCTTGAGATCCTTTTTTTCTGCGCGTAATCTGCTGCTTGCAAACAAAAAAACCACCGCTACCAGCGGTG
GTTTGTTTGCCGGATCAAGAGCTACCAACTCTTTTTCCGAAGGTAACTGGCTTCAGCAGAGCGCAGATAC
CAAATACTGTTCTTCTAGTGTAGCCGTAGTTAGGCCACCACTTCAAGAACTCTGTAGCACCGCCTACATA
CCTCGCTCTGCTAATCCTGTTACCAGTGGCTGCTGCCAGTGGCGATAAGTCGTGTCTTACCGGGTTGGAC
TCAAGACGATAGTTACCGGATAAGGCGCAGCGGTCGGGCTGAACGGGGGGTTCGTGCACACAGCCCAGCT
TGGAGCGAACGACCTACACCGAACTGAGATACCTACAGCGTGAGCTATGAGAAAGCGCCACGCTTCCCGA
AGGGAGAAAGGCGGACAGGTATCCGGTAAGCGGCAGGGTCGGAACAGGAGAGCGCACGAGGGAGCTTCCA
GGGGGAAACGCCTGGTATCTTTATAGTCCTGTCGGGTTTCGCCACCTCTGACTTGAGCGTCGATTTTTGT
GATGCTCGTCAGGGGGGCGGAGCCTATGGAAAAACGCCAGCAACGCGGCCTTTTTACGGTTCCTGGCCTT
TTGCTGGCCTTTTGCTCACATGT
Features (pLannotate 1.2.2; 14 found; start..end, strand, type, name):
     12..39      +  repeat_region  AAV2 ITR (fragment): inverted terminal repeat of adeno-associated virus serotype 2 inverted
     68..95      +  repeat_region  AAV2 ITR (fragment): inverted terminal repeat of adeno-associated virus serotype 2 inverted
    799..1515    +  CDS            SYFP2: SYFP2 is a basic (constitutively fluorescent) yellow fluorescent protein published in 2006, derived from Aequorea victoria. It is reported to be a very rapidly-maturing monomer with moderate acid sensitivity.
   1555..1712    +  misc_feature   WPRE (fragment): woodchuck hepatitis virus posttranscriptional regulatory element
   1718..1798    +  misc_feature   WPRE (fragment): woodchuck hepatitis virus posttranscriptional regulatory element
   1815..1926    +  polyA_signal   bGH poly(A) signal: bovine growth hormone polyadenylation signal
   2044..2184    +  repeat_region  AAV2 ITR: inverted terminal repeat of adeno-associated virus serotype 2 inverted
   2189..2240    -  misc_feature   bom (fragment): basis of mobility region from pBR322
   2259..2714    +  rep_origin     f1 ori (sequence partly withheld): f1 bacteriophage origin of replication; arrow indicates direction of (+) strand synthesis
   2715..2764    -  misc_feature   bom (fragment): basis of mobility region from pBR322
   2866..2901    -  CDS            rop (fragment): Rop protein, which maintains plasmids at low copy number; rop
   2996..3100    +  promoter       AmpR promoter: bla
   3101..3961    +  CDS            AmpR: β-lactamase; bla; confers resistance to ampicillin, carbenicillin, and related antibiotics
   4132..4720    +  rep_origin     ori: high-copy-number ColE1/pMB1/pBR322/pUC origin of replication
