[The description below was written by a language model from this plasmid's Addgene catalogue record and pLannotate feature annotations shown in this document.]
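Description:
AiP13589 - pAAV-AiE0512h_3xC1-minBG-SYFP2-WPRE3-BGHpA (alias CN3589) is a 4,781 nt AAV transfer plasmid built on a pAAV2 backbone, intended for packaging a recombinant AAV genome that reports enhancer activity in brain cells. In bacteria it is maintained at high copy through a ColE1/pUC-type origin and selected with ampicillin via the bla gene and its own promoter. The backbone also carries an f1 phage origin and short remnants of the pBR322 bom and rop regions. The recorded host is a recombination-deficient stable strain, a common choice for plasmids with repeat-rich ITRs.

The payload lies between AAV2 inverted terminal repeats, which provide the cis signals for replication and encapsidation of the vector genome. The right ITR is annotated in full, whereas the left one is detected only as two short fragments in the sequencing result. According to the name and catalogue fields, the enhancer AiE0512h_3xC1 is placed upstream of the minimal beta-globin promoter (minBG). The name suggests a three-copy concatemer of a core enhancer fragment, although the record does not define this. Neither the enhancer nor minBG is annotated in the feature table, but both presumably occupy the unannotated stretch between the left ITR and the reporter. A minimal promoter has little activity on its own, so expression depends largely on the enhancer, which confers cell-type selectivity.

The reporter is SYFP2, a fast-maturing monomeric yellow fluorescent protein. It is followed by WPRE3, a shortened woodchuck posttranscriptional element (seen as two WPRE fragments) that boosts transcript stability and expression, and by the bovine growth hormone polyadenylation signal. The construct is used to label specific brain cell populations by AAV delivery; the record does not state which population this enhancer targets.
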