Addgene plasmid #230461: AiP13589 - pAAV-AiE0512h_3xC1-minBG-SYFP2-WPRE3-BGHpA (Alias: CN3589)
Purpose: AiE0512h_3xC1 is an enhancer sequence, designed to drive AAV-mediated transgene expression in specific populations of brain cells
Depositing lab: Allen Institute for Brain Science & Jonathan Ting. Depositing organization: Allen Institute. Publication: A suite of enhancer AAVs and transgenic mouse lines for genetic access to cortical cell types. Ben-Simon Y, Hooper M, Narayan S, Daigle TL, Dwivedi D, Way SW, Oster A, Stafford DA, Mich JK, Taormina MJ, Martinez RA, Opitz-Araya X, Roth JR, Alexander JR, Allen S, Amster A, Arbuckle J, Ayala A, Baker PM, Bakken TE, Barcelli T, Barta S, Bendrick J, Bertagnolli D, Bielstein C, Bishwakarma P, Bowlus J, Boyer G, Brouner K, Casian B, Casper T, Chakka AB, Chakrabarty R, Chance RK, Chavan S, Clark M, Colbert K, Collman F, Daniel S, Departee M, DiValentin P, Donadio N, Dotson N, Egdorf T, Fliss T, Gabitto M, Garcia J, Gary A, Gasperini M, Gloe J, Goldy J, Gore BB, Graybuck L, Greisman N, Haeseleer F, Halterman C, Haradon Z, Hastings SD, Helback O, Ho W, Hockemeyer D, Huang C, Huff S, Hunker A, Johansen N, Jones D, Juneau Z, Kalmbach B, Kannan M, Khem S, Kussick E, Kutsal R, Larsen R, Lee C, Lee AY, Leibly M, Lenz GH, Li S, Liang E, Lusk N, Madigan Z, Malloy J, Malone J, McCue R, Melchor J, Mollenkopf T, Moosman S, Morin E, Newman D, Ng L, Ngo K, Omstead V, Otto S, Oyama A, Pena N, Pham T, Phillips E, Pom CA, Potekhina L, Ransford S, Ray PL, Rette D, Reynoldson C, Rimorin C, Rocha D, Ruiz A, Sanchez REA, Sawyer L, Sedeno-Cortes A, Sevigny JP, Shapovalova N, Shepard N, Shulga L, Sigler AR, Siverts L, Soliman S, Somasundaram S, Staats B, Stewart K, Szelenyi E, Tieu M, Trader C, Tran A, van Velthoven CTJ, Walker M, Wang Y, Weed N, Wirthlin M, Wood T, Wynalda B, Yao Z, Zhou T, Ariza J, Dee N, Reding M, Ronellenfitch K, Mufti S, Sunkin SM, Smith KA, Esposito L, Waters J, Thyagarajan B, Yao S, Lein ES, Zeng H, Levi BP, Ngai J, Ting JT, Tasic B. Cell. 2025 May 16:S0092-8674(25)00513-6. doi: 10.1016/j.cell.2025.05.002. PubMed 40403729.
Backbone
  Vector backbone: pAAV2
  Vector type: AAV
Growth in bacteria
  Bacterial resistance: Ampicillin, 100 μg/mL
  Growth temperature: 37°C
  Growth strain: NEB Stable
  Copy number: High Copy
Gene/Insert
  Gene/Insert name: SYFP2
  Species: Synthetic
  Promoter: minBG
  Cloning method: Gibson Cloning
Terms and licenses: Academic/Nonprofit Terms; Industry Terms: Not Available to Industry
How to cite: AiP13589 - pAAV-AiE0512h_3xC1-minBG-SYFP2-WPRE3-BGHpA (Alias: CN3589) was a gift from Allen Institute for Brain Science & Jonathan Ting (Addgene plasmid # 230461 ; http://n2t.net/addgene:230461 ; RRID:Addgene_230461)
